Addgene plasmid #227506: pB-tre-dCas9-VPR
Purpose: piggyBac integration and dox-inducible expression of VPR-dCas9
Depositing lab: Joanna Wysocka. Depositing organization: Stanford University. Publication: Long-range regulation of transcription scales with genomic distance in a gene-specific manner. Jensen CL, Chen LF, Swigut T, Crocker OJ, Yao D, Bassik MC, Ferrell JE Jr, Boettiger AN, Wysocka J. Mol Cell. 2025 Jan 16;85(2):347-361.e7. doi: 10.1016/j.molcel.2024.10.021. Epub 2024 Dec 2. PubMed 39626660.
Backbone
  Vector backbone: PiggyBac
  Vector type: CRISPR
  Selectable markers: Blasticidin
Growth in bacteria
  Bacterial resistance: Ampicillin, 100 μg/mL
  Growth temperature: 37°C
  Growth strain: DH5alpha
  Copy number: High Copy
Gene/Insert
  Gene/Insert name: VPR-dCas9 (alt name: Blasticidin resistence)
  Species: Synthetic
  Cloning method: Restriction Enzyme; 5′ cloning site unknown (unknown if destroyed)
Terms and licenses: Academic/Nonprofit Terms; Industry Terms: Not Available to Industry
Depositor comments: Derived from Wysocka Lab plasmid PiggyBac dCas9-VPR (Addgene #191269) wih TagBFP removed
How to cite: pB-tre-dCas9-VPR was a gift from Joanna Wysocka (Addgene plasmid # 227506 ; http://n2t.net/addgene:227506 ; RRID:Addgene_227506)
