[The description below was written by a language model from this plasmid's Addgene catalogue record and pLannotate feature annotations shown in this document.]
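Description:
pB-tre-dCas9-VPR is a piggyBac transposon plasmid of about 14.7 kb for stable genomic integration and doxycycline-inducible expression of a dCas9-based transcriptional activator in mammalian cells. In bacteria it is maintained as a high-copy plasmid through a ColE1/pUC-type origin with ampicillin resistance (bla), and the backbone also carries an f1 origin and remnants of a lacZα/lac promoter cloning region. The automated annotation does not mark the piggyBac terminal repeats. Two short hits to a lambda phage portal protein flank the cargo on either side, and these are probably spurious matches in the transposon arm regions, though the record does not confirm this.

The cargo contains two expression units. In the first, a tight TRE promoter (tet operator repeats plus a minimal CMV promoter) drives an open reading frame in which the activation domains lie upstream of Cas9: a RELA/p65 fragment and the Epstein-Barr virus Rta activation domain are annotated ahead of the Streptococcus pyogenes Cas9 coding sequence, followed by a WPRE. The VP64 portion of VPR is not called by the annotation. The catalogue describes the Cas9 as nuclease-dead, although the feature table labels it simply as Cas9. In the second unit, the human UbC promoter constitutively expresses rtTA3, which is flanked by loxP511 sites and so could in principle be removed by Cre. An EMCV IRES links it to blasticidin S deaminase, followed by a WPRE fragment and an SV40 polyadenylation signal. Blasticidin therefore selects for integrants that also carry the transactivator, making the system self-contained.

Co-delivered with a piggyBac transposase and a separately supplied guide RNA, the construct supports dox-controlled CRISPR activation. It derives from an earlier dCas9-VPR piggyBac plasmid from the same laboratory, with TagBFP removed.
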