Features (pLannotate 1.2.2; 25 found; start..end, strand, type, name):
    246..350     -  promoter       AmpR promoter: bla
    403..831     -  rep_origin     f1 ori (sequence partly withheld): f1 bacteriophage origin of replication; arrow indicates direction of (+) strand synthesis
    836..991     -  CDS            lacZα (fragment): LacZα fragment of β-galactosidase; lacZ fragment
    993..1112    +  CDS            B (fragment): PORTL_LAMBD - Experimental evidence at protein level: Swiss-Prot protein existence level 1. Forms the portal vertex of the capsid (PubMed:6228056, PubMed:6232391). This portal plays critical roles in head assembly, genome packaging, neck/tail attachment, and genome ejection (Probable). The portal protein multimerizes as a single ring-shaped homododecamer arranged around a central channel (PubMed:6232391). Binds to the terminase subunits to form the packaging machine (PubMed:7799432). From Escherichia phage lambda (Bacteriophage lambda).
   1610..1888    +  promoter       tight TRE promoter (fragment): Tet-responsive promoter PTight, consisting of seven tet operator sequences followed by the minimal CMV promoter
   2125..2904    +  CDS            RELA (fragment): TF65_HUMAN - Also known as NFKB3. Experimental evidence at protein level: Swiss-Prot protein existence level 1. NF-kappa-B is a pleiotropic transcription factor present in almost all cell types and is the endpoint of a series of signal transduction events that are initiated by a vast array of stimuli related to many biological processes such as inflammation, immunity, differentiation, cell growth, tumorigenesis and apoptosis. NF-kappa-B is a homo- or heterodimeric complex formed by the Rel-like domain- containing proteins RELA/p65, RELB, NFKB1/p105, NFKB1/p50, REL and NFKB2/p52. The heterodime
   2923..3492    +  CDS            Rta AD: transcriptional activation domain from the human herpesvirus 4 (Epstein-Barr virus) replication and transcription activator Rta/BRLF1 (Hardwick et al., 1992; Chavez et al., 2015)
   3514..7617    +  CDS            Cas9: Cas9 (Csn1) endonuclease from the Streptococcus pyogenes Type II CRISPR/Cas system generates RNA-guided double strand breaks in DNA
   7793..8381    +  misc_feature   WPRE: woodchuck hepatitis virus posttranscriptional regulatory element
   8388..9599    +  promoter       UbC promoter: human ubiquitin C promoter
   9612..9645    +  protein_bind   loxP511: Cre-mediated recombination occurs in the 8-bp core sequence (GTATACAT). loxP511 sites are compatible with each other, but incompatible with wild-type loxP sites. Cre recombinase
   9652..10359   +  CDS            rtTA3: reverse tetracycline transactivator 3 activates expression from Tet-responsive promoters in the presence of doxycycline
  10360..10393   +  protein_bind   loxP511: Cre-mediated recombination occurs in the 8-bp core sequence (GTATACAT). loxP511 sites are compatible with each other, but incompatible with wild-type loxP sites. Cre recombinase
  10416..10988   +  misc_feature   IRES: internal ribosome entry site (IRES) of the encephalomyocarditis virus (EMCV)
  10991..11386   +  CDS            BSD: blasticidin S deaminase; Aspergillus terreus BSD; confers resistance to blasticidin
  11393..11499   +  misc_feature   WPRE (fragment): woodchuck hepatitis virus posttranscriptional regulatory element
  11512..11633   +  polyA_signal   SV40 poly(A) signal: SV40 polyadenylation signal
  11651..11743   +  ncRNA          G-CSF SLDE: Accession: RF00183 - G-CSF factor stem-loop destabilising element (SLDE)
  12440..12907   +  CDS            B (fragment): PORTL_LAMBD - Experimental evidence at protein level: Swiss-Prot protein existence level 1. Forms the portal vertex of the capsid (PubMed:6228056, PubMed:6232391). This portal plays critical roles in head assembly, genome packaging, neck/tail attachment, and genome ejection (Probable). The portal protein multimerizes as a single ring-shaped homododecamer arranged around a central channel (PubMed:6232391). Binds to the terminase subunits to form the packaging machine (PubMed:7799432). From Escherichia phage lambda (Bacteriophage lambda).
  12943..12965   -  protein_bind   lac operator (fragment): The lac repressor binds to the lac operator to inhibit transcription in E. coli. This inhibition can be relieved by adding lactose or isopropyl-β-D-thiogalactopyranoside (IPTG). lac repressor encoded by lacI
  12969..12999   -  promoter       lac promoter: promoter for the E. coli lac operon
  13014..13035   -  protein_bind   CAP binding site: CAP binding activates transcription in the presence of cAMP. E. coli catabolite activator protein
  13048..13140   -  CDS            lacI (fragment): lac repressor; lacI; The lac repressor binds to the lac operator to inhibit transcription in E. coli. This inhibition can be relieved by adding lactose or isopropyl-β-D-thiogalactopyranoside (IPTG).
  13323..13911   -  rep_origin     ori: high-copy-number ColE1/pMB1/pBR322/pUC origin of replication
  14082..245     -  CDS            AmpR (across the origin): β-lactamase; bla; confers resistance to ampicillin, carbenicillin, and related antibiotics
>Addgene plasmid #227506 | pB-tre-dCas9-VPR | addgene full sequence | sequence record 451639 | Addgene NGS Result
ATACGGGATAATACCGCGCCACATAGCAGAACTTTAAAAGTGCTCATCATTGGAAAACGTTCTTCGGGGC
GAAAACTCTCAAGGATCTTACCGCTGTTGAGATCCAGTTCGATGTAACCCACTCGTGCACCCAACTGATC
TTCAGCATCTTTTACTTTCACCAGCGTTTCTGGGTGAGCAAAAACAGGAAGGCAAAATGCCGCAAAAAAG
GGAATAAGGGCGACACGGAAATGTTGAATACTCATACTCTTCCTTTTTCAATATTATTGAAGCATTTATC
AGGGTTATTGTCTCATGAGCGGATACATATTTGAATGTATTTAGAAAAATAAACAAATAGGGGTTCCGCG
CACATTTCCCCGAAAAGTGCCACCTAAATTGTAAGCGTTAATATTTTGTTAAAATTCGCGTTAAATTTTT
GTTAAATCAGCTCATTTTTTAACCAATAGGCCGAAATCGGCAAAATCCCTTATAAATCAAAAGAATAGAC
CGAGATAGGGT
[37 nt withheld, positions 502-538]
AAAGAACGTGGACTCCAACGTCAAAGG
[49 nt withheld, positions 566-614]
T
[91 nt withheld, positions 616-706]
G
[124 nt withheld, positions 708-831]
CCCATTCGCCATTCAGGCTGCGCAACTGTTGGGAAGGGCGATCGGTGCGGGCCTCTTCGCTATTACGCCA
GCTGGCGAAAGGGGGATGTGCTGCAAGGCGATTAAGTTGGGTAACGCCAGGGTTTTCCCAGTCACGACGT
TGTAAAACGACGGCCAGTGAGCGCGCCTCGTTCATTCACGTTTTTGAACCCGTGGAGGACGGGCAGACTC
GCGGTGCAAATGTGTTTTACAGCGTGATGGAGCAGATGAAGATGCTCGACACGCTGCAGAACACGCAGCT
AGATTAACCCTAGAAAGATAATCATATTGTGACGTACGTTAAAGATAATCATGTGTAAAATTGACGCATG
TGTTTTATCGGTCTGTATATCGAGGTTTATTTATTAATTTGAATAGATATTAAGTTTTATTATATTTACA
CTTACATACTAATAATAAATTCAACAAACAATTTATTTATGTTTATTTATTTATTAAAAAAAACAAAAAC
TCAAAATTTCTTCTATAAAGTAACAAAACTTTTATGAGGGACAGCCCCCCCCCAAAGCCCCCAGGGATGT
AATTACGTCCCTCCCCCGCTAGGGGGCAGCAGCGAGCCGCCCGGGGCTCCGCTCCGGTCCGGCGCTCCCC
CCGCATCCCCGAGCCGGCAGCGTGCGGGGACAGCCCGGGCACGGGGAAGGTGGCACGGGATCGCTTTCCT
CTGAACGCTTCTCGCTGCTCTTTGAGCCTGCAGACACCTGGGGGGATACGGGGAAAAGGCCTCCACGGCC
AGACTAGACGAGTTTACTCCCTATCAGTGATAGAGAACGATGTCGAGTTTACTCCCTATCAGTGATAGAG
AACGTATGTCGAGTTTACTCCCTATCAGTGATAGAGAACGTATGTCGAGTTTACTCCCTATCAGTGATAG
AGAACGTATGTCGAGTTTATCCCTATCAGTGATAGAGAACGTATGTCGAGTTTACTCCCTATCAGTGATA
GAGAACGTATGTCGAGGTAGGCGTGTACGGTGGGAGGCCTATATAAGCAGAGCTCGTTTAGTGAACCGTC
AGATCGCACCGGTGGTACCGACTCGAATTCCGCCCGGGCATGGACGCATTGGACGATTTTGATCTGGATA
TGCTGGGAAGTGACGCCCTCGATGATTTTGACCTTGACATGCTTGGTTCGGATGCCCTTGATGACTTTGA
CCTCGACATGCTCGGCAGTGACGCCCTTGATGATTTCGACCTGGACATGCTGATTAACTCTAGAAGTTCC
GGATCTCCGAAAAAGAAACGCAAAGTTGGTAGCCAGTACCTGCCCGACACCGACGACCGGCACCGGATCG
AGGAAAAGCGGAAGCGGACCTACGAGACATTCAAGAGCATCATGAAGAAGTCCCCCTTCAGCGGCCCCAC
CGACCCTAGACCTCCACCTAGAAGAATCGCCGTGCCCAGCAGATCCAGCGCCAGCGTGCCAAAACCTGCC
CCCCAGCCTTACCCCTTCACCAGCAGCCTGAGCACCATCAACTACGACGAGTTCCCTACCATGGTGTTCC
CCAGCGGCCAGATCTCTCAGGCCTCTGCTCTGGCTCCAGCCCCTCCTCAGGTGCTGCCTCAGGCTCCTGC
TCCTGCACCAGCTCCAGCCATGGTGTCTGCACTGGCTCAGGCACCAGCACCCGTGCCTGTGCTGGCTCCT
GGACCTCCACAGGCTGTGGCTCCACCAGCCCCTAAACCTACACAGGCCGGCGAGGGCACACTGTCTGAAG
CTCTGCTGCAGCTGCAGTTCGACGACGAGGATCTGGGAGCCCTGCTGGGAAACAGCACCGATCCTGCCGT
GTTCACCGACCTGGCCAGCGTGGACAACAGCGAGTTCCAGCAGCTGCTGAACCAGGGCATCCCTGTGGCC
CCTCACACCACCGAGCCCATGCTGATGGAATACCCCGAGGCCATCACCCGGCTCGTGACAGGCGCTCAGA
GGCCTCCTGATCCAGCTCCTGCCCCTCTGGGAGCACCAGGCCTGCCTAATGGACTGCTGTCTGGCGACGA
GGACTTCAGCTCTATCGCCGATATGGATTTCTCAGCCTTGCTGGGCTCTGGCAGCGGCAGCCGGGATTCC
AGGGAAGGGATGTTTTTGCCGAAGCCTGAGGCCGGCTCCGCTATTAGTGACGTGTTTGAGGGCCGCGAGG
TGTGCCAGCCAAAACGAATCCGGCCATTTCATCCTCCAGGAAGTCCATGGGCCAACCGCCCACTCCCCGC
CAGCCTCGCACCAACACCAACCGGTCCAGTACATGAGCCAGTCGGGTCACTGACCCCGGCACCAGTCCCT
CAGCCACTGGATCCAGCGCCCGCAGTGACTCCCGAGGCCAGTCACCTGTTGGAGGATCCCGATGAAGAGA
CGAGCCAGGCTGTCAAAGCCCTTCGGGAGATGGCCGATACTGTGATTCCCCAGAAGGAAGAGGCTGCAAT
CTGTGGCCAAATGGACCTTTCCCATCCGCCCCCAAGGGGCCATCTGGATGAGCTGACAACCACACTTGAG
TCCATGACCGAGGATCTGAACCTGGACTCACCCCTGACCCCGGAATTGAACGAGATTCTGGATACCTTCC
TGAACGACGAGTGCCTCTTGCATGCCATGCATATCAGCACAGGACTGTCCATCTTCGACACATCTCTGTT
TGGCGGTTCCGGCGGAGGGTCGATGGACAAGAAGTACAGCATCGGCCTGGCCATCGGCACCAACTCTGTA
GGCTGGGCCGTGATCACCGACGAGTACAAGGTGCCCAGCAAGAAATTCAAGGTGCTGGGCAACACCGACC
GGCACAGCATCAAGAAGAACCTGATCGGCGCCCTGCTGTTCGACAGCGGAGAAACAGCCGAGGCCACCCG
GCTGAAGAGAACCGCCAGAAGAAGATACACCAGACGGAAGAACCGGATCTGCTATCTGCAAGAGATCTTC
AGCAACGAGATGGCCAAGGTGGACGACAGCTTCTTCCACAGACTGGAAGAGTCCTTCCTGGTGGAAGAGG
ATAAGAAGCACGAGCGGCACCCCATCTTCGGCAACATCGTGGACGAGGTGGCCTACCACGAGAAGTACCC
CACCATCTACCACCTGAGAAAGAAACTGGTGGACAGCACCGACAAGGCCGACCTGCGGCTGATCTATCTG
GCCCTGGCCCACATGATCAAGTTCCGGGGCCACTTCCTGATCGAGGGCGACCTGAACCCCGACAACAGCG
ACGTGGACAAGCTGTTCATCCAGCTGGTGCAGACCTACAACCAGCTGTTCGAGGAAAACCCCATCAACGC
CGGCGGCGTGGACGCCAAGGCCATCCTGTCTGCCAGACTGAGCAAGAGCAGACGGCTGGAAAATCTGATC
GCCCAGCTGCCCGGCGAGAAGAAGAATGGCCTGTTCGGCAACCTGATTGCCCTGAGCCTGGGCCTGACCC
CCAACTTCAAGAGCAACTTCGACCTGGCCGAGGATGCCAAACTGCAGCTGAGCAAGGACACCTACGACGA
CGACCTGGACAACCTGCTGGCCCAGATCGGCGACCAGTACGCCGACCTGTTTCTGGCCGCCAAGAACCTG
TCCGACGCCATCCTGCTGAGCGACATCCTGAGAGTGAACACCGAGATCACCAAGGCCCCCCTGAGCGCCT
CTATGATCAAGAGATACGACGAGCACCACCAGGACCTGACCCTGCTGAAAGCTCTCGTGCGGCAGCAGCT
GCCTGAGAAGTACAAAGAGATTTTCTTCGACCAGAGCAAGAACGGCTACGCCGGCTACATCGATGGCGGA
GCCAGCCAGGAAGAGTTCTACAAGTTCATCAAGCCCATCCTGGAAAAGATGGACGGCACCGAGGAACTGC
TCGTGAAGCTGAACAGAGAGGACCTGCTGCGGAAGCAGCGGACCTTCGACAACGGCAGCATCCCCCACCA
GATCCACCTGGGAGAGCTGCACGCCATTCTGCGGCGGCAGGAAGATTTTTACCCATTCCTGAAGGACAAC
CGGGAAAAGATCGAGAAGATCCTGACCTTCCGCATCCCCTACTACGTGGGCCCTCTGGCCAGGGGAAACA
GCAGATTCGCCTGGATGACCAGAAAGAGCGAGGAAACCATCACCCCCTGGAACTTCGAGGAAGTGGTGGA
CAAGGGCGCCAGCGCCCAGAGCTTCATCGAGCGGATGACCAACTTCGATAAGAACCTGCCCAACGAGAAG
GTGCTGCCCAAGCACAGCCTGCTGTACGAGTACTTCACCGTGTACAACGAGCTGACCAAAGTGAAATACG
TGACCGAGGGAATGAGAAAGCCCGCCTTCCTGAGCGGCGAGCAGAAAAAAGCCATCGTGGACCTGCTGTT
CAAGACCAACCGGAAAGTGACCGTGAAGCAGCTGAAAGAGGACTACTTCAAGAAAATCGAGTGCTTCGAC
TCCGTGGAAATCTCCGGCGTGGAAGATCGGTTCAACGCCTCCCTGGGCACATACCACGATCTGCTGAAAA
TTATCAAGGACAAGGACTTCCTGGACAATGAGGAAAACGAGGACATTCTGGAAGATATCGTGCTGACCCT
GACACTGTTTGAGGACAGAGAGATGATCGAGGAACGGCTGAAAACCTATGCCCACCTGTTCGACGACAAA
GTGATGAAGCAGCTGAAGCGGCGGAGATACACCGGCTGGGGCAGGCTGAGCCGGAAGCTGATCAACGGCA
TCCGGGACAAGCAGTCCGGCAAGACAATCCTGGATTTCCTGAAGTCCGACGGCTTCGCCAACAGAAACTT
CATGCAGCTGATCCACGACGACAGCCTGACCTTTAAAGAGGACATCCAGAAAGCCCAGGTGTCCGGCCAG
GGCGATAGCCTGCACGAGCACATTGCCAATCTGGCCGGCAGCCCCGCCATTAAGAAGGGCATCCTGCAGA
CAGTGAAGGTGGTGGACGAGCTCGTGAAAGTGATGGGCCGGCACAAGCCCGAGAACATCGTGATCGAAAT
GGCCAGAGAGAACCAGACCACCCAGAAGGGACAGAAGAACAGCCGCGAGAGAATGAAGCGGATCGAAGAG
GGCATCAAAGAGCTGGGCAGCCAGATCCTGAAAGAACACCCCGTGGAAAACACCCAGCTGCAGAACGAGA
AGCTGTACCTGTACTACCTGCAGAATGGGCGGGATATGTACGTGGACCAGGAACTGGACATCAACCGGCT
GTCCGACTACGATGTGGACGCTATCGTGCCTCAGAGCTTTCTGAAGGACGACTCCATCGATAACAAAGTG
CTGACTCGGAGCGACAAGAACCGGGGCAAGAGCGACAACGTGCCCTCCGAAGAGGTCGTGAAGAAGATGA
AGAACTACTGGCGCCAGCTGCTGAATGCCAAGCTGATTACCCAGAGGAAGTTCGACAATCTGACCAAGGC
CGAGAGAGGCGGCCTGAGCGAACTGGATAAGGCCGGCTTCATCAAGAGACAGCTGGTGGAAACCCGGCAG
ATCACAAAGCACGTGGCACAGATCCTGGACTCCCGGATGAACACTAAGTACGACGAGAACGACAAACTGA
TCCGGGAAGTGAAAGTGATCACCCTGAAGTCCAAGCTGGTGTCCGATTTCCGGAAGGATTTCCAGTTTTA
CAAAGTGCGCGAGATCAACAACTACCACCACGCCCACGACGCCTACCTGAACGCCGTCGTGGGAACCGCC
CTGATCAAAAAGTACCCTAAGCTGGAAAGCGAGTTCGTGTACGGCGACTACAAGGTGTACGACGTGCGGA
AGATGATCGCCAAGAGCGAGCAGGAAATCGGCAAGGCTACCGCCAAGTACTTCTTCTACAGCAACATCAT
GAACTTTTTCAAGACCGAGATTACCCTGGCCAACGGCGAGATCCGGAAGCGGCCTCTGATCGAGACAAAC
GGCGAAACAGGCGAGATCGTGTGGGATAAGGGCCGGGACTTTGCCACCGTGCGGAAAGTGCTGTCTATGC
CCCAAGTGAATATCGTGAAAAAGACCGAGGTGCAGACAGGCGGCTTCAGCAAAGAGTCTATCCTGCCCAA
GAGGAACAGCGACAAGCTGATCGCCAGAAAGAAGGACTGGGACCCTAAGAAGTACGGCGGCTTCGACAGC
CCCACCGTGGCCTATTCTGTGCTGGTGGTGGCCAAAGTGGAAAAGGGCAAGTCCAAGAAACTGAAGAGTG
TGAAAGAGCTGCTGGGGATCACCATCATGGAAAGAAGCAGCTTCGAGAAGAATCCCATCGACTTTCTGGA
AGCCAAGGGCTACAAAGAAGTGAAAAAGGACCTGATCATCAAGCTGCCTAAGTACTCCCTGTTCGAGCTG
GAAAACGGCCGGAAGAGAATGCTGGCCTCTGCCGGCGAACTGCAGAAGGGAAACGAACTGGCCCTGCCCT
CCAAATATGTGAACTTCCTGTACCTGGCCAGCCACTATGAGAAGCTGAAGGGCTCCCCCGAGGATAATGA
GCAGAAACAGCTGTTTGTGGAACAGCACAAACACTACCTGGACGAGATCATCGAGCAGATCAGCGAGTTC
TCCAAGAGAGTGATCCTGGCCGACGCTAATCTGGACAAGGTGCTGAGCGCCTACAACAAGCACAGAGACA
AGCCTATCAGAGAGCAGGCCGAGAATATCATCCACCTGTTTACCCTGACCAATCTGGGAGCCCCTGCCGC
CTTCAAGTACTTTGACACCACCATCGACCGGAAGAGGTACACCAGCACCAAAGAGGTGCTGGACGCCACC
CTGATCCACCAGAGCATCACCGGCCTGTACGAGACACGGATCGACCTGTCTCAGCTGGGAGGCGACGCCT
ATCCCTATGACGTGCCCGATTATGCCAGCCTGGGCAGCGGCTCCCCCAAGAAAAAACGCAAGGTGGAAGA
TCCTAAGAAAAAGCGGAAAGTGGACGGCATTGGTAGTGGGAGCAACGGCAGCAGCGGATCCAATTGAGGC
CTTAATTAATGTACAAGGCGGCCGCGTCGACAATCAACCTCTGGATTACAAAATTTGTGAAAGATTGACT
GGTATTCTTAACTATGTTGCTCCTTTTACGCTATGTGGATACGCTGCTTTAATGCCTTTGTATCATGCTA
TTGCTTCCCGTATGGCTTTCATTTTCTCCTCCTTGTATAAATCCTGGTTGCTGTCTCTTTATGAGGAGTT
GTGGCCCGTTGTCAGGCAACGTGGCGTGGTGTGCACTGTGTTTGCTGACGCAACCCCCACTGGTTGGGGC
ATTGCCACCACCTGTCAGCTCCTTTCCGGGACTTTCGCTTTCCCCCTCCCTATTGCCACGGCGGAACTCA
TCGCCGCCTGCCTTGCCCGCTGCTGGACAGGGGCTCGGCTGTTGGGCACTGACAATTCCGTGGTGTTGTC
GGGGAAGCTGACGTCCTTTCCATGGCTGCTCGCCTGTGTTGCCACCTGGATTCTGCGCGGGACGTCCTTC
TGCTACGTCCCTTCGGCCCTCAATCCAGCGGACCTTCCTTCCCGCGGCCTGCTGCCGGCTCTGCGGCCTC
TTCCGCGTCTTCGCCTTCGCCCTCAGACGAGTCGGATCTCCCTTTGGGCCGCCTCCCCGCACGCGTGGCC
TCCGCGCCGGGTTTTGGCGCCTCCCGCGGGCGCCCCCCTCCTCACGGCGAGCGCTGCCACGTCAGACGAA
GGGCGCAGCGAGCGTCCTGATCCTTCCGCCCGGACGCTCAGGACAGCGGCCCGCTGCTCATAAGACTCGG
CCTTAGAACCCCAGTATCAGCAGAAGGACATTTTAGGACGGGACTTGGGTGACTCTAGGGCACTGGTTTT
CTTTCCAGAGAGCGGAACAGGCGAGGAAAAGTAGTCCCTTCTCGGCGATTCTGCGGAGGGATCTCCGTGG
GGCGGTGAACGCCGATGATTATATAAGGACGCGCCGGGTGTGGCACAGCTAGTTCCGTCGCAGCCGGGAT
TTGGGTCGCGGTTCTTGTTTGTGGATCGCTGTGATCGTCACTTGGTGAGTAGCGGGCTGCTGGGCTGGCC
GGGGCTTTCGTGGCCGCCGGGCCGCTCGGTGGGACGGAAGCGTGTGGAGAGACCGCCAAGGGCTGTAGTC
TGGGTCCGCGAGCAAGGTTGCCCTGAACTGGGGGTTGGGGGGAGCGCAGCAAAATGGCGGCTGTTCCCGA
GTCTTGAATGGAAGACGCTTGTGAGGCGGGCTGTGAGGTCGTTGAAACAAGGTGGGGGGCATGGTGGGCG
GCAAGAACCCAAGGTCTTGAGGCCTTCGCTAATGCGGGAAAGCTCTTATTCGGGTGAGATGGGCTGGGGC
ACCATCTGGGGACCCTGACGTGAAGTTTGTCACTGACTGGAGAACTCGGTTTGTCGTCTGTTGCGGGGGC
GGCAGTTATGGCGGTGCCGTTGGGCAGTGCACCCGTACCTTTGGGAGCGCGCGCCCTCGTCGTGTCGTGA
CGTCACCCGTTCTGTTGGCTTATAATGCAGGGTGGGGCCACCTGCCGGTAGGTGTGCGGTAGGCTTTTCT
CCGTCGCAGGACGCAGGGTTCGGGCCTAGGGTAGGCTCTCCTGAATCGACAGGCGCCGGACCTCTGGTGA
GGGGAGGGATAAGTGAGGCGTCAGTTTCTTTGGTCGGTTTTATGTACCTATCTTCTTAAGTAGCTGAAGC
TCCGGTTTTGAACTATGCGCTCGGGGTTGGCGAGTGTGTTTTGTGAAGTTTTTTAGGCACCTTTTGAAAT
GTAATCATTTGGGTCAATATGTAATTTTCAGTGTTAGACTAGTAAATTGTCCGCTAAATTCTGGCCGTTT
TTGGCTTTTTTGTTAGACGCTAGCGGATCCATAACTTCGTATAGTATACATTATACGAAGTTATGCCACC
ATGTCTAGGCTGGACAAGAGCAAAGTCATAAACGGAGCTCTGGAATTACTCAATGGTGTCGGTATCGAAG
GCCTGACGACAAGGAAACTCGCTCAAAAGCTGGGAGTTGAGCAGCCTACCCTGTACTGGCACGTGAAGAA
CAAGCGGGCCCTGCTCGATGCCCTGCCAATCGAGATGCTGGACAGGCATCATACCCACTTCTGCCCCCTG
GAAGGCGAGTCATGGCAAGACTTTCTGCGGAACAACGCCAAGTCATACCGCTGTGCTCTCCTCTCACATC
GCGACGGGGCTAAAGTGCATCTCGGCACCCGCCCAACAGAGAAACAGTACGAAACCCTGGAAAATCAGCT
CGCGTTCCTGTGTCAGCAAGGCTTCTCCCTGGAGAACGCACTGTACGCTCTGTCCGCCGTGGGCCACTTT
ACACTGGGCTGCGTATTGGAGGAACAGGAGCATCAAGTAGCAAAAGAGGAAAGAGAGACACCTACCACCG
ATTCTATGCCCCCACTTCTGAGACAAGCAATTGAGCTGTTCGACCGGCAGGGAGCCGAACCTGCCTTCCT
TTTCGGCCTGGAACTAATCATATGTGGCCTGGAGAAACAGCTAAAGTGCGAAAGCGGCGGGCCGACCGAC
GCCCTTGACGATTTTGACTTAGACATGCTCCCAGCCGATGCCCTTGACGATTTTGACCTTGACATGCTCC
CCGGGTAAATAACTTCGTATAGTATACATTATACGAAGTTATGGATCCGCGGCCGCAAATTCCGCCCCTC
TCCCTCCCCCCCCCCTAACGTTACTGGCCGAAGCCGCTTGGAATAAGGCCGGTGTGCGTTTGTCTATATG
TTATTTTCCACCATATTGCCGTCTTTTGGCAATGTGAGGGCCCGGAAACCTGGCCCTGTCTTCTTGACGA
GCATTCCTAGGGGTCTTTCCCCTCTCGCCAAAGGAATGCAAGGTCTGTTGAATGTCGTGAAGGAAGCAGT
TCCTCTGGAAGCTTCTTGAAGACAAACAACGTCTGTAGCGACCCTTTGCAGGCAGCGGAACCCCCCACCT
GGCGACAGGTGCCTCTGCGGCCAAAAGCCACGTGTATAAGATACACCTGCAAAGGCGGCACAACCCCAGT
GCCACGTTGTGAGTTGGATAGTTGTGGAAAGAGTCAAATGGCTCTCCTCAAGCGTATTCAACAAGGGGCT
GAAGGATGCCCAGAAGGTACCCCATTGTATGGGATCTGATCTGGGGCCTCGGTGCACATGCTTTACATGT
GTTTAGTCGAGGTTAAAAAAACGTCTAGGCCCCCCGAACCACGGGGACGTGGTTTTCCTTTGAAAAACAC
GATAATACCATGGCCAAGCCTTTGTCTCAAGAAGAATCCACCCTCATTGAAAGAGCAACGGCTACAATCA
ACAGCATCCCCATCTCTGAAGACTACAGCGTCGCCAGCGCAGCTCTCTCTAGCGACGGCCGCATCTTCAC
TGGTGTCAATGTATATCATTTTACTGGGGGACCTTGTGCAGAACTCGTGGTGCTGGGCACTGCTGCTGCT
GCGGCAGCTGGCAACCTGACTTGTATCGTCGCGATCGGAAATGAGAACAGGGGCATCTTGAGCCCCTGCG
GACGGTGCCGACAGGTGCTTCTCGATCTGCATCCTGGGATCAAAGCCATAGTGAAGGACAGTGATGGACA
GCCGACGGCAGTTGGGATTCGTGAATTGCTGCCCTCTGGTTATGTGTGGGAGGGCGTCGACAATCAACCT
CTGGATTACAAAATTTGTGAAAGATTGACTGGTATTCTTAACTATGTTGCTCCTTTTACGCTATGTGGAT
ACGCTGCTTTAATGCCTTTGTATCATGCGTTAACTAACTAAACTTGTTTATTGCAGCTTATAATGGTTAC
AAATAAAGCAATAGCATCACAAATTTCACAAATAAAGCATTTTTTTCACTGCATTCTAGTTGTGGTTTGT
CCAAACTCATCAATGTATCTTATCATGTCTGGAATTGACTCAAATGATGTCAATTAGTCTATCAGAAGCT
CATCTGGTCTCCCTTCCGGGGGACAAGACATCCCTGTTTAATATTTAAACAGCAGTGTTCCCAAACTGGG
TTCTTATATCCCTTGCTCTGGTCAACCAGGTTGCAGGGTTTCCTGTCCTCACAGGAACGAAGTCCCTAAA
GAAACAGTGGCAGCCAGGTTTAGCCCCGGAATTGACTGGATTCCTTTTTTAGGGCCCATTGGTATGGCTT
TTTCCCCGTATCCCCCCAGGTGTCTGCAGGCTCAAAGAGCAGCGAGAAGCGTTCAGAGGAAAGCGATCCC
GTGCCACCTTCCCCGTGCCCGGGCTGTCCCCGCACGCTGCCGGCTCGGGGATGCGGGGGGAGCGCCGGAC
CGGAGCGGAGCCCCGGGCGGCTCGCTGCTGCCCCCTAGCGGGGGAGGGACGTAATTACATCCCTGGGGGC
TTTGGGGGGGGGCTGTCCCTGATATCTATAACAAGAAAATATATATATAATAAGTTATCACGTAAGTAGA
ACATGAAATAACAATATAATTATCGTATGAGTTAAATCTTAAAAGTCACGTAAAAGATAATCATGCGTCA
TTTTGACTCACGCGGTCGTTATAGTTCAAAATCAGTGACACTTACCGCATTGACAAGCACGCCTCACGGG
AGCTCCAAGCGGCGACTGAGATGTCCTAAATGCACAGCGACGGATTCGCGCTATTTAGAAAGAGAGAGCA
ATATTTCAAGAATGCATGCGTCAATTTTACGCAGACTATCTTTCTAGGGTTAATCTAGCTGCATCAGGAT
CATATCGTCGGGTCTTTTTTCCGGCTCAGTCATCGCCCAAGCTGGCGCTATCTGGGCATCGGGGAGGAAG
AAGCCCGTGCCTTTTCCCGCGAGGTTGAAGCGGCATGGAAAGAGTTTGCCGAGGATGACTGCTGCTGCAT
TGACGTTGAGCGAAAACGCACGTTTACCATGATGATTCGGGAAGGTGTGGCCATGCACGCCTTTAACGGT
GAACTGTTCGTTCAGGCCACCTGGGATACCAGTTCGTCGCGGCTTTTCCGGACACAGTTCCGGATGGTCA
GCCCGAAGCGCATCAGCAACCCGAACAATACCGGCGACAGCCGGAACTGCCGTGCCGGTGTGCAGATTAA
TGACAGCGGTGCGGCGCTGGGATATTACGTCAGCGAGGACGGGTATCCTGGCTGGATGCCGCAGAAATGG
ACATGGATACCCCGTGAGTTACCCGGCGGGCGCGCTTGGCGTAATCATGGTCATAGCTGTTTCCTGTGTG
AAATTGTTATCCGCTCACAATTCCACACAACATACGAGCCGGAAGCATAAAGTGTAAAGCCTGGGGTGCC
TAATGAGTGAGCTAACTCACATTAATTGCGTTGCGCTCACTGCCCGCTTTCCAGTCGGGAAACCTGTCGT
GCCAGCTGCATTAATGAATCGGCCAACGCGCGGGGAGAGGCGGTTTGCGTATTGGGCGCTCTTCCGCTTC
CTCGCTCACTGACTCGCTGCGCTCGGTCGTTCGGCTGCGGCGAGCGGTATCAGCTCACTCAAAGGCGGTA
ATACGGTTATCCACAGAATCAGGGGATAACGCAGGAAAGAACATGTGAGCAAAAGGCCAGCAAAAGGCCA
GGAACCGTAAAAAGGCCGCGTTGCTGGCGTTTTTCCATAGGCTCCGCCCCCCTGACGAGCATCACAAAAA
TCGACGCTCAAGTCAGAGGTGGCGAAACCCGACAGGACTATAAAGATACCAGGCGTTTCCCCCTGGAAGC
TCCCTCGTGCGCTCTCCTGTTCCGACCCTGCCGCTTACCGGATACCTGTCCGCCTTTCTCCCTTCGGGAA
GCGTGGCGCTTTCTCATAGCTCACGCTGTAGGTATCTCAGTTCGGTGTAGGTCGTTCGCTCCAAGCTGGG
CTGTGTGCACGAACCCCCCGTTCAGCCCGACCGCTGCGCCTTATCCGGTAACTATCGTCTTGAGTCCAAC
CCGGTAAGACACGACTTATCGCCACTGGCAGCAGCCACTGGTAACAGGATTAGCAGAGCGAGGTATGTAG
GCGGTGCTACAGAGTTCTTGAAGTGGTGGCCTAACTACGGCTACACTAGAAGAACAGTATTTGGTATCTG
CGCTCTGCTGAAGCCAGTTACCTTCGGAAAAAGAGTTGGTAGCTCTTGATCCGGCAAACAAACCACCGCT
GGTAGCGGTGGTTTTTTTGTTTGCAAGCAGCAGATTACGCGCAGAAAAAAAGGATCTCAAGAAGATCCTT
TGATCTTTTCTACGGGGTCTGACGCTCAGTGGAACGAAAACTCACGTTAAGGGATTTTGGTCATGAGATT
ATCAAAAAGGATCTTCACCTAGATCCTTTTAAATTAAAAATGAAGTTTTAAATCAATCTAAAGTATATAT
GAGTAAACTTGGTCTGACAGTTACCAATGCTTAATCAGTGAGGCACCTATCTCAGCGATCTGTCTATTTC
GTTCATCCATAGTTGCCTGACTCCCCGTCGTGTAGATAACTACGATACGGGAGGGCTTACCATCTGGCCC
CAGTGCTGCAATGATACCGCGAGACCCACGCTCACCGGCTCCAGATTTATCAGCAATAAACCAGCCAGCC
GGAAGGGCCGAGCGCAGAAGTGGTCCTGCAACTTTATCCGCCTCCATCCAGTCTATTAATTGTTGCCGGG
AAGCTAGAGTAAGTAGTTCGCCAGTTAATAGTTTGCGCAACGTTGTTGCCATTGCTACAGGCATCGTGGT
GTCACGCTCGTCGTTTGGTATGGCTTCATTCAGCTCCGGTTCCCAACGATCAAGGCGAGTTACATGATCC
CCCATGTTGTGCAAAAAAGCGGTTAGCTCCTTCGGTCCTCCGATCGTTGTCAGAAGTAAGTTGGCCGCAG
TGTTATCACTCATGGTTATGGCAGCACTGCATAATTCTCTTACTGTCATGCCATCCGTAAGATGCTTTTC
TGTGACTGGTGAGTACTCAACCAAGTCATTCTGAGAATAGTGTATGCGGCGACCGAGTTGCTCTTGCCCG
GCGTCA
